Addgene plasmid #185803: 6xABRE_A
Purpose: A synthetic ABA signaling reporter designed by multimerization of ABRE (7bp) and its flanking sequences from the ABI1 promoter
Depositing lab: Jose Dinneny. Depositing organization: Stanford University. Publication: The 6xABRE Synthetic Promoter Enables the Spatiotemporal Analysis of ABA-Mediated Transcriptional Regulation. Wu R, Duan L, Pruneda-Paz JL, Oh DH, Pound M, Kay S, Dinneny JR. Plant Physiol. 2018 Aug;177(4):1650-1665. doi: 10.1104/pp.18.00401. Epub 2018 Jun 8. PubMed 29884679.
Backbone
  Vector backbone: pSE7
  Total vector size (bp): 7635
  Vector type: Plant Expression
Growth in bacteria
  Bacterial resistance: Spectinomycin, 50 μg/mL
  Growth temperature: 37°C
  Growth strain: DH5alpha
  Copy number: High Copy
Gene/Insert
  Gene/Insert name: 6xABRE(ABI1)+-86MP+erGFP
Resource information
  A portion of this plasmid was derived from a plasmid made by: Dr Lina Duan, Dinneny Lab
Terms and licenses: Academic/Nonprofit Terms; Industry Terms: Not Available to Industry
How to cite: 6xABRE_A was a gift from Jose Dinneny (Addgene plasmid # 185803 ; http://n2t.net/addgene:185803 ; RRID:Addgene_185803)
