[The description below was written by a language model from this plasmid's Addgene catalogue record and pLannotate feature annotations shown in this document.]
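Description:
6xABRE_A is a plant expression binary vector built on the pSE7 backbone, carrying a synthetic transcriptional reporter for abscisic acid (ABA) signaling. Outside the T-DNA, the annotated sequence shows a high-copy ColE1/pUC-type origin for propagation in E. coli and a pSa origin, the type of replicon used in pGreen-style binary vectors for maintenance in Agrobacterium. Bacterial selection is by spectinomycin through aadA, and an adjacent streptothricin acetyltransferase gene (sat-1) is also annotated. The catalogue lists the plasmid as 7,635 bp, whereas the sequenced record behind the feature table is 7,295 nt; the record does not explain this difference.

Between the nopaline-type left and right T-DNA borders sit two expression units. The reporter, described as 6xABRE(ABI1)+-86MP+erGFP, consists of six copies of the 7 bp ABRE element with its flanking sequence from the ABI1 promoter, placed upstream of a minimal CaMV 35S promoter. The multimerized ABRE region itself is not picked up as a named feature, but the minimal promoter is. It is followed by a short fragment of the Arabidopsis basic chitinase coding sequence, consistent with a signal peptide, fused to plant-adapted mgfp5 and ending in a CaMV poly(A) signal, which matches the endoplasmic-reticulum-targeted GFP named in the insert. GFP output should therefore depend on ABA-responsive factors binding the ABREs.

The second unit uses the full CaMV 35S promoter to drive the Arabidopsis aquaporin PIP2-1 (PIP2A) fused to mCherry with a NOS terminator, giving a constitutive red marker that probably labels the plasma membrane and may help identify transformants. No conventional plant antibiotic or herbicide resistance gene is annotated. The construct is intended for spatiotemporal analysis of ABA-mediated transcription in plant tissues.
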