Features (pLannotate 1.2.2; 25 found; start..end, strand, type, name):
      3..25      +  misc_feature   LB T-DNA repeat: left border repeat from nopaline C58 T-DNA (truncated)
     85..430     +  promoter       CaMV 35S promoter: strong constitutive promoter from cauliflower mosaic virus
    382..428     +  promoter       minimal CaMV 35S promoter: minimal 35S promoter from cauliflower mosaic virus
    470..1330    +  CDS            PIP2-1: PIP21_ARATH - Also known as PIP2A. Experimental evidence at protein level: Swiss-Prot protein existence level 1. Water channel required to facilitate the transport of water across cell membrane. Probably involved in root water uptake. Its function is impaired by Hg(2+). From Arabidopsis thaliana (Mouse-ear cress).
   1337..2046    +  CDS            mCherry (fragment): monomeric derivative of DsRed fluorescent protein (Shaner et al., 2004) mammalian codon-optimized
   2066..2318    +  terminator     NOS terminator: nopaline synthase terminator and poly(A) signal
   2519..2564    +  promoter       35SPPDK promoter (fragment): hybrid promoter consisting of the cauliflower mosaic virus 35S enhancer fused to the maize C4PPDK basal promoter (Yoo et al., 2007)
   2563..2609    +  promoter       minimal CaMV 35S promoter: minimal 35S promoter from cauliflower mosaic virus
   2617..2679    +  CDS            CHI-B (fragment): CHIB_ARATH - Also known as PR3. Experimental evidence at protein level: Swiss-Prot protein existence level 1. Defense against chitin-containing fungal pathogens. Seems particularly implicated in resistance to jasmonate-inducing pathogens such as A.brassicicola. In vitro antifungal activity against T.reesei, but not against A.solani, F.oxysporum, S.sclerotiorum, G.graminis and P.megasperma. From Arabidopsis thaliana (Mouse-ear cress).
   2683..3393    +  CDS            mgfp5: GFP with folding enhancement mutations; mgfp5; suitable for expression in plants due to removal of a cryptic intron
   3470..3646    +  polyA_signal   CaMV poly(A) signal: cauliflower mosaic virus polyadenylation signal
   3662..3697    -  misc_feature   MCS (fragment): pBluescript multiple cloning site
   3710..3728    -  promoter       T3 promoter: promoter for bacteriophage T3 RNA polymerase
   3773..3789    -  protein_bind   lac operator: The lac repressor binds to the lac operator to inhibit transcription in E. coli. This inhibition can be relieved by adding lactose or isopropyl-β-D-thiogalactopyranoside (IPTG). lac repressor encoded by lacI
   3797..3827    -  promoter       lac promoter: promoter for the E. coli lac operon
   3842..3863    -  protein_bind   CAP binding site: CAP binding activates transcription in the presence of cAMP. E. coli catabolite activator protein
   3876..3968    -  CDS            lacI (fragment): lac repressor; lacI; The lac repressor binds to the lac operator to inhibit transcription in E. coli. This inhibition can be relieved by adding lactose or isopropyl-β-D-thiogalactopyranoside (IPTG).
   3970..4094    -  rep_origin     RSF ori (fragment): Plasmids containing the RSF 1030 origin of replication can be propagated in E. coli cells that contain additional plasmids with compatible origins.
   4102..4126    +  misc_feature   RB T-DNA repeat: right border repeat from nopaline C58 T-DNA
   4217..4805    -  rep_origin     ori: high-copy-number ColE1/pMB1/pBR322/pUC origin of replication
   4899..5684    -  CDS            aadA: S3AD_SHIFL - Experimental evidence at protein level: Swiss-Prot protein existence level 1. Mediates bacterial resistance to the antibiotics streptomycin and spectinomycin. From Shigella flexneri.
   5745..6266    -  CDS            sat-1: STA_ECOLX - Protein inferred from homology: Swiss-Prot protein existence level 3. Involved in resistance to streptothricin, a broad-spectrum antibiotic produced by streptomycetes (PubMed:1850404). Detoxifies streptothricin via acetylation of the beta amino group of the first beta-lysyl moiety of streptothricin (By similarity). From Escherichia coli.
   6362..6490    +  CDS            bla(M) (fragment): β-lactamase lacking the signal sequence; bla(M); allows cytosolic expression of β-lactamase
   6630..6728    +  CDS            TRA2_ECOLX (fragment): Protein predicted: Swiss-Prot protein existence level 4. Required for transposition of transposon Tn903. From Escherichia coli.
   6736..7171    +  rep_origin     pSa ori: origin of replication from bacterial plasmid pSa
>Addgene plasmid #185803 | 6xABRE_A | addgene full sequence | sequence record 420132 | Addgene NGS Result
CTTGGCAGGATATATTGTGGTGTAACGTTGGCGCGCCTACTCCAAAAATGTCAAAGATACAGTCTCAGAA
GACCAAAGGGCTATTGAGACTTTTCAACAAAGGGTAATTTCGGGAAACCTCCTCGGATTCCATTGCCCAG
CTATCTGTCACTTCATCGAAAGGACAGTAGAAAAGGAAGGTGGCTCCTACAAATGCCATCATTGCGATAA
AGGAAAGGCTATCATTCAAGATGCCTCTGCCGACAGTGGTCCCAAAGATGGACCCCCACCCACGAGGAGC
ATCGTGGAAAAAGAAGACGTTCCAACCACGTCTTCAAAGCAAGTGGATTGATGTGACATCTCCACTGACG
TAAGGGATGACGCACAATCCCACTATCCTTCGCAAGACCCTTCCTCTATATAAGGAAGTTCATTTCATTT
GGAGAGGACAGCCCAGATCACTAGTCTTAAGTCCGGAGCTAGCTCTAGAATGGCAAAGGATGTGGAAGCC
GTTCCCGGAGAAGGATTTCAGACAAGAGACTATCAAGATCCGCCACCAGCTCCGTTTATTGATGGAGCGG
AGCTAAAGAAGTGGTCTTTCTACAGAGCAGTTATCGCAGAGTTCGTAGCCACTCTCCTCTTCTTATACAT
CACCGTTTTGACAGTCATCGGTTACAAGATTCAGTCCGATACTGATGCCGGTGGCGTAGATTGCGGCGGA
GTTGGAATCCTCGGTATCGCTTGGGCCTTTGGTGGTATGATCTTCATCCTCGTCTACTGCACCGCCGGTA
TCTCTGGTGGTCACATTAACCCAGCGGTGACATTTGGGCTATTCTTGGCACGTAAAGTGTCGTTACCTAG
GGCCCTATTGTACATAATCGCTCAGTGTTTGGGTGCGATTTGTGGAGTTGGTTTTGTCAAAGCCTTCCAA
AGCTCTTACTACACCCGTTACGGAGGTGGAGCCAACTCTCTAGCCGATGGCTACAGCACAGGGACCGGTC
TAGCCGCAGAGATCATTGGTACTTTCGTTCTTGTCTACACCGTCTTCTCTGCCACTGACCCCAAACGTAG
TGCCAGAGACTCCCACGTTCCGGTGTTGGCGCCACTTCCAATCGGATTTGCCGTGTTCATGGTACATTTG
GCTACCATTCCCATTACCGGAACCGGAATTAACCCGGCAAGGAGTTTCGGAGCTGCCGTAATCTACAACA
AGAGCAAGCCATGGGATGACCACTGGATATTTTGGGTTGGACCATTCATTGGAGCTGCGATAGCTGCATT
CTACCACCAATTCGTTCTAAGAGCTTCAGGTTCTAAGTCTCTTGGATCATTCAGAAGTGCTGCCAACGTC
GGATCCATGGTGAGCAAGGGCGAGGAGGATAACATGGCCATCATCAAGGAGTTCATGCGCTTCAAGGTGC
ACATGGAGGGCTCCGTGAACGGCCACGAGTTCGAGATCGAGGGCGAGGGCGAGGGCCGCCCCTACGAGGG
CACCCAGACCGCCAAGCTGAAGGTGACCAAGGGTGGCCCCCTGCCCTTCGCCTGGGACATCCTGTCCCCT
CAGTTCATGTACGGCTCCAAGGCCTACGTGAAGCACCCCGCCGACATCCCCGACTACTTGAAGCTGTCCT
TCCCCGAGGGCTTCAAGTGGGAGCGCGTGATGAACTTCGAGGACGGCGGCGTGGTGACCGTGACCCAGGA
CTCCTCCCTGCAGGACGGCGAGTTCATCTACAAGGTGAAGCTGCGCGGCACCAACTTCCCCTCCGACGGC
CCCGTAATGCAGAAGAAGACCATGGGCTGGGAGGCCTCCTCCGAGCGGATGTACCCCGAGGACGGCGCCC
TGAAGGGCGAGATCAAGCAGAGGCTGAAGCTGAAGGACGGCGGCCACTACGACGCTGAGGTCAAGACCAC
CTACAAGGCCAAGAAGCCCGTGCAGCTGCCCGGCGCCTACAACGTCAACATCAAGTTGGACATCACCTCC
CACAACGAGGACTACACCATCGTGGAACAGTACGAACGCGCCGAGGGCCGCCACTCCACCGGCGGCATGG
AGGAGCTGTACAAGTAAAGCGGCCGCCCGGCTGCAGATCGTTCAAACATTTGGCAATAAAGTTTCTTAAG
ATTGAATCCTGTTGCCGGTCTTGCGATGATTATCATATAATTTCTGTTGAATTACGTTAAGCATGTAATA
ATTAACATGTAATGCATGACGTTATTTATGAGATGGGTTTTTATGATTAGAGTCCCGCAATTATACATTT
AATACGCGATAGAAAACAAAATATAGCGCGCAAACTAGGATAAATTATCGCGCGCGGTGTCATCTATGTT
ACTAGATCGGGGCGCGCCCTCGAGAGTATTTTCTTCGTCTACGTGTCGACCATCCACCTTTTCTTCGTCT
ACGTGTCGACCATCCACCTTTTCTTCGTCTACGTGTCGACCATCCACCTTTTCTTCGTCTACGTGTCGAC
CATCCACCTTTTCTTCGTCTACGTGTCGACCATCCACCTTTTCTTCGTCTACGTGTCGACCATCCACCAT
CTCCACTGACGTAAGGGATGACGCACAATCCCACTATCCTTCGCAAGACCCTTCCTCTATATAAGGAAGT
TCATTTCATTTGGAGAGGACACGCTGATGAAGACTAATCTTTTTCTCTTTCTCATCTTTTCACTTCTCCT
ATCATTATCCTCGGCCGAATTCAGTAAAGGAGAAGAACTTTTCACTGGAGTTGTCCCAATTCTTGTTGAA
TTAGATGGTGATGTTAATGGGCACAAATTTTCTGTCAGTGGAGAGGGTGAAGGTGATGCAACATACGGAA
AACTTACCCTTAAATTTATTTGCACTACTGGAAAACTACCTGTTCCATGGCCAACACTTGTCACTACTTT
CTCTTATGGTGTTCAATGCTTTTCAAGATACCCAGATCATATGAAGCGGCACGACTTCTTCAAGAGCGCC
ATGCCTGAGGGATACGTGCAGGAGAGGACCATCTTCTTCAAGGACGACGGGAACTACAAGACACGTGCTG
AAGTCAAGTTTGAGGGAGACACCCTCGTCAACAGGATCGAGCTTAAGGGAATCGATTTCAAGGAGGACGG
AAACATCCTCGGCCACAAGTTGGAATACAACTACAACTCCCACAACGTATACATCATGGCCGACAAGCAA
AAGAACGGCATCAAAGCCAACTTCAAGACCCGCCACAACATCGAAGACGGCGGCGTGCAACTCGCTGATC
ATTATCAACAAAATACTCCAATTGGCGATGGCCCTGTCCTTTTACCAGACAACCATTACCTGTCCACACA
ATCTGCCCTTTCGAAAGATCCCAACGAAAAGAGAGATCACATGGTCCTTCTTGAGTTTGTAACAGCTGCT
GGGATTACACATGGCATGGATGAACTATACAAACATGATGAGCTTTAATGGAAAGCTTGTCGGTACGCTG
AAATCACCAGTCTCTCTCTACAAATCTATCTCTCTCTATTTTCTCCATAAATAATGTGTGAGTAGTTTCC
CGATAAGGGAAATTAGGGTTCTTATAGGGTTTCGCTCATGTGTTGAGCATATAAGAAACCCTTAGTATGT
ATTTGTATTTGTAAAATACTTCTATCAATAAAATTTCTAATTCCTAAAACCAAAATCCAGTACTAAAATC
CAGATCGATGGGCTAGAGCGGACTAGTTCTAGAGCGGCCGCCACCGCGGTGGAGCTCCAGCTTTTGTTCC
CTTTAGTGAGGGTTAATTGCGCGCTTGGCGTAATCATGGTCATAGCTGTTTCCTGTGTGAAATTGTTATC
CGCTCACAATTCCACACAACATACGAGCCGGAAGCATAAAGTGTAAAGCCTGGGGTGCCTAATGAGTGAG
CTAACTCACATTAATTGCGTTGCGCTCACTGCCCGCTTTCCAGTCGGGAAACCTGTCGTGCCAGCTGCAT
TAATGAATCGGCCAACGCGCGGGGAGAGGCGGTTTGCGTATTGGGCGCTCTTCCGCTTCCTCGCTCACTG
ACTCGCTGCGCTCGGTCGTTCGGCTGCGGCGAGCGGTATCAGCTCACTCAAAGGCGGTAATACGGTTATC
CACAGAATCAGGGGATAACGCAGGAAAGAACATGAAGGCCTTGACAGGATATATTGGCGGGTAAACTAAG
TCGCTGTATGTGTTTGTTTGAGATCTCATGTGAGCAAAAGGCCAGCAAAAGGCCAGGAACCGTAAAAAGG
CCGCGTTGCTGGCGTTTTTCCATAGGCTCCGCCCCCCTGACGAGCATCACAAAAATCGACGCTCAAGTCA
GAGGTGGCGAAACCCGACAGGACTATAAAGATACCAGGCGTTTCCCCCTGGAAGCTCCCTCGTGCGCTCT
CCTGTTCCGACCCTGCCGCTTACCGGATACCTGTCCGCCTTTCTCCCTTCGGGAAGCGTGGCGCTTTCTC
ATAGCTCACGCTGTAGGTATCTCAGTTCGGTGTAGGTCGTTCGCTCCAAGCTGGGCTGTGTGCACGAACC
CCCCGTTCAGCCCGACCGCTGCGCCTTATCCGGTAACTATCGTCTTGAGTCCAACCCGGTAAGACACGAC
TTATCGCCACTGGCAGCAGCCACTGGTAACAGGATTAGCAGAGCGAGGTATGTAGGCGGTGCTACAGAGT
TCTTGAAGTGGTGGCCTAACTACGGCTACACTAGAAGAACAGTATTTGGTATCTGCGCTCTGCTGAAGCC
AGTTACCTTCGGAAGAAGAGTTGGTAGCTCTTGATCCGGCAAACAAACCACCGCTGGTAGCGGTGGTTTT
TTTGTTTGCAAGCAGCAGATTACGCGCAGAAAAAAAGGATCTCAAGAAGATCCTTTGATCTTTTCTACGG
GGTCTGACGCTCAGTGGAACGAAAACTCACGTTAAGGGATTTTGGTCATGAATTCTTGTTAGACATTATT
TGCCGACTACCTTGGTGATCTCGCCTTTCACGTAGTGAACAAATTCTTCCAACTGATCTGCGCGCGAGGC
CAAGCGATCTTCTTGTCCAAGATAAGCCTGCCTAGCTTCAAGTATGACGGGCTGATACTGGGCCGGCAGG
CGCTCCATTGCCCAGTCGGCAGCGACATCCTTCGGCGCGATTTTGCCGGTTACTGCGCTGTACCAAATGC
GGGACAACGTAAGCACTACATTTCGCTCATCGCCAGCCCAGTCGGGCGGCGAGTTCCATAGCGTTAAGGT
TTCATTTAGCGCCTCAAATAGATCCTGTTCAGGAACCGGATCAAAGAGTTCCTCCGCCGCTGGACCTACC
AAGGCAACGCTATGTTCTCTTGCTTTTGTCAGCAAGATAGCCAGATCAATGTCGATCGTGGCTGGCTCGA
AGATACCTGCAAGAATGTCATTGCGCTGCCATTCTCCAAATTGCAGTTCGCGCTTAGCTGGATAACGCCA
CGGAATGATGTCGTCGTGCACAACAATGGTGACTTCTACAGCGCGGAGAATCTCGCTCTCTCCAGGGGAA
GCCGAAGTTTCCAAAAGGTCGTTGATCAAAGCTCGCCGCGTTGTTTCATCAAGCCTTACGGTCACCGTAA
CCAGCAAATCAATATCACTGTGTGGCTTCAGGCCGCCATCCACTGCGGAGCCGTACAAATGTACGGCCAG
CAACGTCGGTTCGAGATGGCGCTCGATGACGCCAACTACCTCTGATAGTTGAGTCGATACTTCGGCGATC
ACCGCTTCCCTCATGATGTTTAACTCCTGAATTAAGCCGCGCCGCGAAGCGGTGTCGGCTTGAATGAATT
GTTAGGCGTCATCCTGTGCTCCCGAGAACCAGTACCAGTACATCGCTGTTTCGTTCGAGACTTGAGGTCT
AGTTTTATACGTGAACAGGTCAATGCCGCCGAGAGTAAAGCCACATTTTGCGTACAAATTGCAGGCAGGT
ACATTGTTCGTTTGTGTCTCTAATCGTATGCCAAGGAGCTGTCTGCTTAGTGCCCACTTTTTCGCAAATT
CGATGAGACTGTGCGCGACTCCTTTGCCTCGGTGCGTGTGCGACACAACAATGTGTTCGATAGAGGCTAG
ATCGTTCCATGTTGAGTTGAGTTCAATCTTCCCGACAAGCTCTTGGTCGATGAATGTGCCATAGCAAGCA
GAGTCTTCATCAGAGTCATCATCCGAGATGTAATCCTTCCGGTAGGGGCTCACACTTCTGGTAGATAGTT
CAAAGCCTTGGTCGGATAGGTGCACATCGAACACTTCACGAACAATGAAATGGTTCTCAGCATCAAATGT
TTCCGCCACCTGCTCAGGGATCACCGAAATCTTCATATGACGCCTAACGCCTGGCACAGCGGATCGCAAA
CCTGGCGCGGCTTTTGGCACAAAAGGCGTGACAGGTTTGCGAATCCGTTGCTGCCACTTGTTTAATAGAC
TGGATGGAGGCGGATAAAGTTGCAGGACCACTTCTGCGCTCGGCCCTTCCGGCTGGCTGGTTTATTGCTG
ATAAATCTGGAGCCGGTGAGCGTGGATCTCGCGGTATCATTGCAGCACTGCCATGATGATATATTTTTAT
CTTGTGCAATGTAACATCAGAGATTTTGAGACACAACGTGGCTTTGTTGAATAAATCGAACTTTTGCTGA
GTTGAAGGATCAGATCACGCATCTTCCCGACAACGCAGACCGTTCCGTGGCAAAGCAAAAGTTCAAAATC
ACCAACTGGTCCACCTACAACAAAGCTCTCATCAACCGTGGCTCCCTCACTTTCTGGCTGGATGATGGGG
CGATTCAGGAGATCCCCATCCAACAGCCCGCCGTCGAGCGGGCTTTTTTATCCCCGGAAGCCTGTGGATA
GAGGGTAGTTATCCACGTGAAACCGCTAATGCCCCGCAAAGCCTTGATTCACGGGGCTTTCCGGCCCGCT
CCAAAAACTATCCACGTGAAATCGCTAATCAGGGTACGTGAAATCGCTAATCGGAGTACGTGAAATCGCT
AATAAGGTCACGTGAAATCGCTAATCAAAAAGGCACGTGAGAACGCTAATAGCCCTTTCAGATCAACAGC
TTGCAAACACCCCTCGCTCCGGCAAGTAGTTACAGCAAGTAGTATGTTCAATTAGCTTTTCAATTATGAA
TATATATATCAATTATTGGTCGCCCTTGGCTTGTGGACAATGCGCTACGCGCACCGGCTCCGCCCGTGGA
CAACCGCAAGCGGTTGCCCACCGTCGAGCGCCTTTGCCCACAACCCGGCGGCCGGCCGCAACAGATCGTT
TTATAAATTTTTTTTTTTGAAAAAGAAAAAGCCCGAAAGGCGGCAACCTCTCGGGCTTCTGGATTTCCGA
TCCCCGGAATTAGAT
